Addgene plasmid #43831: pDMS197
Purpose: (Empty Backbone)
Depositing lab: Dieter Schifferli. Depositing organization: University of Pennsylvania. Publication: Improved allelic exchange vectors and their use to analyze 987P fimbria gene expression. Edwards RA, Keller LH, Schifferli DM. Gene. 1998 Jan 30;207(2):149-57. 10.1016/S0378-1119(97)00619-7 PubMed 9511756.
Backbone
  Vector backbone: pRE107 (modified from pGP704)
  Backbone manufacturer: Addgene plasmid 43829
  Backbone size (bp): 5173
  Modifications to backbone: From pGP704: SacB1 from pUC58-sacB1 cloned into the EcoRI site. BamHI site in oriV converted to a ClaI site by partial digestion and Klenow treatment. From pRE107: Ampicillin resistance replaced with Tetracycline resistance (from pBR322) by blunted-BamHI digestion.
  Vector type: Bacterial Expression ; Bacterial allelic exchange vector with sacB1
  Selectable markers: SacB (sucrose sensitivity)
Growth in bacteria
  Bacterial resistance: Tetracycline, 10 μg/mL
  Growth temperature: 37°C
  Growth strain: SM10 λpir
  Growth instructions: Contains lambda pir-dependent R6K replication origin; requires lambda pir-containing bacteria strain
  Copy number: Low Copy
Gene/Insert
  Cloning method: Restriction Enzyme
  Sequencing primers: 5′ Tet-F (GGCAGGTAGATGACGACCAT)
Resource information
  A portion of this plasmid was derived from a plasmid made by: SM10 λpir bacterial strain and pGP704 plasmid backbone from John Mekalanos, Harvard Medical School, Boston, MA. SacB1 gene from plasmid pUC58-sacBI from Dennis Ohman, VCU Medical Center, Richmond, VA. TcR gene from pBR322, originally from Herbert Boyer, USCF, San Francisco, California.
Terms and licenses: Academic/Nonprofit Terms; Industry Terms: Not Available to Industry
Depositor comments: The plasmids deposited here comprise a set of SacB1-dependent allelic exchange vectors improved from a previously described suicide vector, pGP704 (Miller and Mekalanos, 1988), by including a system to select for plasmid loss by recombination. Plasmid pRE107 (Addgene plasmid #43829) was constructed by cloning the appropriate EcoRI fragment from pUC58-sacB1 (McIver et al., 1995) into pGP704 (see associated schematic image). The sacB1 allele is a modified variation of sacB, where unique restriction sites were removed by site directed mutagenesis (McIver et al., 1995). Additionally, the BamHI site in the R6K ori of the resulting plasmid was removed by partial BamHI digestion, blunting the resulting overhangs with PolIk (resulting in the formation of a ClaI site) and screening for its loss by restriction analysis. To use this plasmid with bla fusions and increase the functionality of this system, the depositing laboratory replaced the ApR gene as follows. The ApR gene flanked by the remaining BamHI sites was removed and replaced with either CmR, TcR or KmR resistance markers (see associated schematic image). The TcR gene was cloned on a blunted EcoRI–StyI fragment from pBR322 into the blunted BamHI sites to give pDMS197. The BamHI site near the MCS was regenerated after cloning; the BamHI site near the 5' end of TcR/TetR was not. The resulting plasmid together with others in this deposited series contain the conditional R6K ori, the origin of transfer (oriT) which allows conjugative transfer from permissive hosts, the sacB1 gene to provide negative selection and a MCS, along with a range of different AbR markers. Moreover, the use of Tc also allows an alternative negative selection using fusaric acid and chlortetracycline as described previously (Maloy and Nunn, 1981).
How to cite: pDMS197 was a gift from Dieter Schifferli (Addgene plasmid # 43831 ; http://n2t.net/addgene:43831 ; RRID:Addgene_43831)
