[The description below was written by a language model from this plasmid's Addgene catalogue record and pLannotate feature annotations shown in this document.]
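Description:
pDMS197 is an empty bacterial suicide vector for allelic exchange, derived from pRE107, which was itself built from pGP704. It replicates at low copy from the conditional R6K γ origin, which needs the pi initiator protein and so is maintained only in λ pir hosts such as SM10 λpir. In recipients lacking pir the plasmid cannot replicate, so drug-resistant clones arise only by integration into the chromosome through homology carried on a cloned fragment. An IncP (RP4-type) oriT, annotated together with traJ, traK and a traI fragment, allows conjugative mobilisation from permissive donor strains. Selection is by tetracycline resistance. The efflux gene and its promoter were taken from pBR322 and replaced the ampicillin marker of pRE107, which makes the vector compatible with bla fusions.

Counter-selection comes from sacB1, a Bacillus subtilis levansucrase allele expressed from its native sacR promoter region, from which restriction sites were removed by mutagenesis. Because sacB makes cells sucrose sensitive, plating on sucrose enriches for cells that have lost the integrated plasmid by a second recombination event, leaving the exchanged allele behind. The record notes that the tetracycline marker also allows an alternative negative selection with fusaric acid and chlortetracycline. A BamHI site in the R6K origin was converted to ClaI. A multiple cloning site is described in the record but not annotated in the feature tables, and no insert is present. Both sequence records (about 6.2 kb, larger than the listed backbone size) give essentially the same feature layout, including an IS1 fragment between sacB and the tetracycline gene that the catalogue text does not mention. The vector belongs to a series with different resistance markers, which the associated publication used to analyse 987P fimbria gene expression.
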