Features (pLannotate 1.2.2; 10 found; start..end, strand, type, name):
     99..487     +  rep_origin     R6K γ ori: γ replication origin from E. coli plasmid R6K; requires the R6K initiator protein pi for replication
    515..960     +  promoter       sacB promoter: sacR; sacB promoter and control region
    961..2379    +  CDS            sacB: SACB_BACSU - Experimental evidence at protein level: Swiss-Prot protein existence level 1. From Bacillus subtilis (strain 168).
   2505..3096    -  mobile_element IS1 (fragment): prokaryotic transposable element IS1
   3251..4441    -  CDS            TcR: tetracycline efflux protein; tet; confers resistance to tetracycline
   4489..4517    -  promoter       tet promoter: E. coli promoter for tetracycline efflux protein gene
   4530..4925    -  CDS            traK: TRAK4_ECOLX - Experimental evidence at protein level: Swiss-Prot protein existence level 1. From Escherichia coli.
   5151..5260    +  oriT           oriT: incP origin of transfer
   5293..5664    +  CDS            traJ: oriT-recognizing protein; traJ
   5702..69      +  CDS            traI (fragment) (across the origin): TRAI6_ECOLX - Experimental evidence at protein level: Swiss-Prot protein existence level 1. The initiation process of transfer DNA synthesis requires the interaction of at least three plasmid-specific components (TraH, I, and J) at the transfer origin resulting in the assembly of a specialised nucleoprotein complex - the relaxosome. Site- and strand-specific cleavage at the transfer origin is dependent on TraI and TraJ. From Escherichia coli.
>Addgene plasmid #43831 | pDMS197 | addgene full sequence | sequence record 434063 | Addgene NGS Result
CGCGTTTCCGAGAACCGCGCGAACGACATGGAGCGGCACGCGGGCGTGGAAAGCCTGGTCGGCTGGATCG
ATCCGGCCACGATGCGTCCGGCGTAGAGGATCTGAAGATCAGCAGTTCAACCTGTTGATAGTACGTACTA
AGCTCTCATGTTTCACGTACTAAGCTCTCATGTTTAACGTACTAAGCTCTCATGTTTAACGAACTAAACC
CTCATGGCTAACGTACTAAGCTCTCATGGCTAACGTACTAAGCTCTCATGTTTCACGTACTAAGCTCTCA
TGTTTGAACAATAAAATTAATATAAATCAGCAACTTAAATAGCCTCTAAGGTTTTAAGTTTTATAAGAAA
AAAAAGAATATATAAGGCTTTTAAAGCTTTTAAGGTTTAACGGTTGTGGACAACAAGCCAGGGATGTAAC
GCACTGAGAAGCCCTTAGAGCCTCTCAAAGCAATTTTGAGTGACACAGGAACACTTAACGGCTGACATGG
GAATTCTGATCCTTTTTAACCCATCACATATACCTGCCGTTCACTATTATTTAGTGAAATGAGATATTAT
GATATTTTCTGAATTGTGATTAAAAAGGCAACTTTATGCCCATGCAACAGAAACTATAAAAAATACAGAG
AATGAAAAGAAACAGATAGATTTTTTAGTTCTTTAGGCCCGTAGTCTGCAAATCCTTTTATGATTTTCTA
TCAAACAAAAGAGGAAAATAGACCAGTTGCAATCCAAACGAGAGTCTAATAGAATGAGGTCGAAAAGTAA
ATCGCGCGGGTTTGTTACTGATAAAGCAGGCAAGACCTAAAATGTGTAAAGGGCAAAGTGTATACTTTGG
CGTCACCCCTTACATATTTTAGGTCTTTTTTTATTGTGCGTAACTAACTTGCCATCTTCAAACAGGAGGG
CTGGAAGAAGCAGACCGCTAACACAGTACATAAAAAAGGAGACATGAACGATGAACATCAAAAAGTTTGC
AAAACAAGCAACAGTATTAACCTTTACTACCGCACTGCTGGCAGGAGGCGCAACTCAAGCGTTTGCGAAA
GAAACGAACCAAAAGCCATATAAGGAAACATACGGCATTTCCCATATTACACGCCATGATATGCTGCAAA
TCCCTGAACAGCAAAAAAATGAAAAATATCAAGTTCCTGAGTTCGATTCGTCCACAATTAAAAATATCTC
TTCTGCAAAAGGCCTGGACGTTTGGGACAGCTGGCCATTACAAAACGCTGACGGCACTGTCGCAAACTAT
CACGGCTACCACATCGTCTTTGCATTAGCCGGAGATCCTAAAAATGCGGATGACACATCGATTTACATGT
TCTATCAAAAAGTCGGCGAAACTTCTATTGACAGCTGGAAAAACGCTGGCCGCGTCTTTAAAGACAGCGA
CAAATTCGATGCAAATGATTCTATCCTAAAAGACCAAACACAAGAATGGTCAGGTTCAGCCACATTTACA
TCTGACGGAAAAATCCGTTTATTCTACACTGATTTCTCCGGTAAACATTACGGCAAACAAACACTGACAA
CTGCACAAGTTAACGTATCAGCATCAGACAGCTCTTTGAACATCAACGGTGTAGAGGATTATAAATCAAT
CTTTGACGGTGACGGAAAAACGTATCAAAATGTACAGCAGTTCATCGATGAAGGCAACTACAGCTCAGGC
GACAACCATACGCTGAGAGATCCTCACTACGTAGAAGATAAAGGCCACAAATACTTAGTATTTGAAGCAA
ACACTGGAACTGAAGATGGCTACCAAGGCGAAGAATCTTTATTTAACAAAGCATACTATGGCAAAAGCAC
ATCATTCTTCCGTCAAGAAAGTCAAAAACTTCTGCAAAGCGATAAAAAACGCACGGCTGAGTTAGCAAAC
GGCGCTCTCGGTATGATTGAGCTAAACGATGATTACACACTGAAAAAAGTGATGAAACCGCTGATTGCAT
CTAACACAGTAACAGATGAAATTGAACGCGCGAACGTCTTTAAAATGAACGGCAAATGGTATCTGTTCAC
TGACTCCCGCGGATCAAAAATGACGATTGACGGCATTACGTCTAACGATATTTACATGCTTGGTTATGTT
TCTAATTCTTTAACTGGCCCATACAAGCCGCTGAACAAAACTGGCCTTGTGTTAAAAATGGATCTTGATC
CTAACGATGTAACCTTTACTTACTCACACTTCGCTGTACCTCAAGCGAAAGGAAACAATGTCGTGATTAC
AAGCTATATGACAAACAGAGGATTCTACGCAGACAAACAATCAACGTTTGCGCCCAGCTTCCTGCTGAAC
ATCAAAGGCAAGAAAACATCTGTTGTCAAAGACAGCATCCTTGAACAAGGACAATTAACAGTTAACAAAT
AAAAACGCAAAAGAAAATGCCGATATCCTATTGGCATTTTCTTTTATTTCTTATCAACATAAAGGTGAAT
CCCATATGAACTATATAAAAGCAGGCAAATGGCTAACCGTATTCCTAACCTTTTGGTAATGACTCCAACT
TATTGATAGTGTTTTATGTTCAGATAATGCCCGATGACTTTGTCATGCAGCTCCACCGATTTTGAGAACG
ACAGCGACTTCCGTCCCAGCCGTGCCAGGTGCTGCCTCAGATTCAGGTTATGCCGCTCAATTCGCTGCGT
ATATCGCTTGCTGATTACGTGCAGCTTTCCCTTCAGGCGGGATTCATACAGCGGCCAGCCATCCGTCATC
CATATCACCACGTCAAAGGGTGACAGCAGGCTCATAAGACGCCCCAGCGTCGCCATAGTGCGTTCACCGA
ATACGTGCGCAACAACCGTCTTCCGGAGACTGTCATACGCGTAAAACAGCCAGCGCTGGCGCGATTTAGC
CCCGACATAGCCCCACTGTTCGTCCATTTCCGCGCAGACGATGACGTCACTGCCCGGCTGTATGCGCGAG
GTTACCGACTGCGGCCTGAGTTTTTTAAGTGACGTAAAATCGTGTTGAGGCCAACGCCCATAATGCGGGC
TGTTGCCCGGCATCCAACGCCATTCATGGCCATATCAATGATTTTCTGGTGCGTACCGGGTTGAGAAGCG
GTGTAAGTGAACTGCATGAATTCCCGGGAGAGCTCGATATCGCATGCGGTACCTCTAGAAGAAGCTTGGG
ATCCAAGGGTTGGTTTGCGCATTCACAGTTCTCCGCAAGAATTGATTGGCTCCAATTCTTGGAGTGGTGA
ATCCGTTAGCGAGGTGCCGCCGGCTTCCATTCAGGTCGAGGTGGCCCGGCTCCATGCACCGCGACGCAAC
GCGGGGAGGCAGACAAGGTATAGGGCGGCGCCTACAATCCATGCCAACCCGTTCCATGTGCTCGCCGAGG
CGGCATAAATCGCCGTGACGATCAGCGGTCCAATGATCGAAGTTAGGCTGGTAAGAGCCGCGAGCGATCC
TTGAAGCTGTCCCTGATGGTCGTCATCTACCTGCCTGGACAGCATGGCCTGCAACGCGGGCATCCCGATG
CCGCCGGAAGCGAGAAGAATCATAATGGGGAAGGCCATCCAGCCTCGCGTCGCGAACGCCAGCAAGACGT
AGCCCAGCGCGTCGGCCGCCATGCCGGCGATAATGGCCTGCTTCTCGCCGAAACGTTTGGTGGCGGGACC
AGTGACGAAGGCTTGAGCGAGGGCGTGCAAGATTCCGAATACCGCAAGCGACAGGCCGATCATCGTCGCG
CTCCAGCGAAAGCGGTCCTCGCCGAAAATGACCCAGAGCGCTGCCGGCACCTGTCCTACGAGTTGCATGA
TAAAGAAGACAGTCATAAGTGCGGCGACGATAGTCATGCCCCGCGCCCACCGGAAGGAGCTGACTGGGTT
GAAGGCTCTCAAGGGCATCGGTCGACGCTCTCCCTTATGCGACTCCTGCATTAGGAAGCAGCCCAGTAGT
AGGTTGAGGCCGTTGAGCACCGCCGCCGCAAGGAATGGTGCATGCAAGGAGATGGCGCCCAACAGTCCCC
CGGCCACGGGGCCTGCCACCATACCCACGCCGAAACAAGCGCTCATGAGCCCGAAGTGGCGAGCCCGATC
TTCCCCATCGGTGATGTCGGCGATATAGGCGCCAGCAACCGCACCTGTGGCGCCGGTGATGCCGGCCACG
ATGCGTCCGGCGTAGAGGATCCACAGGACGGGTGTGGTCGCCATGATCGCGTAGTCGATAGTGGCTCCAA
GTAGCGAAGCGAGCAGGACTGGGCGGCGGCCAAAGCGGTCGGACAGTGCTCCGAGAACGGGTGCGCATAG
AAATTGCATCAACGCATATAGCGCTAGCAGCACGCCATAGTGACTGGCGATGCTGTCGGAATGGACGATA
TCCCGCAAGAGGCCCGGCAGTACCGGCATAACCAAGCCTATGCCTACAGCATCCAGGGTGACGGTGCCGA
GGATGACGATGAGCGCATTGTTAGATTTCATACACGGTGCCTGACTGCGTTAGCAATTTAACTGTGATAA
ACTACCGCATTAAAGCTTATCGATGATAAGCTGTCAAACATGAGAATTGATCCTTTTTGTCCGGTGTTGG
GTTGAAGGTGAAGCCGGTCGGGGCCGCAGCGGGGGCCGGCTTTTCAGCCTTGCCCCCCTGCTTCGGCCGC
CGTGGCTCCGGCGTCTTGGGTGCCGGCGCGGGTTCCGCAGCCTTGGCCTGCGGTGCGGGCACATCGGCGG
GCTTGGCCTTGATGTGCCGCCTGGCGTGCGAGCGGAACGTCTCGTAGGAGAACTTGACCTTCCCCGTTTC
CCGCATGTGCTCCCAAATGGTGACGAGCGCATAGCCGGACGCTAACGCCGCCTCGACATCCGCCCTCACC
GCCAGGAACGCAACCGCAGCCTCATCACGCCGGCGCTTCTTGGCCGCGCGGGATTCAACCCACTCGGCCA
GCTCGTCGGTGTAGCTCTTTGGCATCGTCTCTCGCCTGTCCCCTCAGTTCAGTAATTTCCTGCATTTGCC
TGTTTCCAGTCGGTAGATATTCCACAAAACAGCAGGGAAGCAGCGCTTTTCCGCTGCATAACCCTGCTTC
GGGGTCATTATAGCGATTTTTTCGGTATATCCATCCTTTTTCGCACGATATACAGGATTTTGCCAAAGGG
TTCGTGTAGACTTTCCTTGGTGTATCCAACGGCGTCAGCCGGGCAGGATAGGTGAAGTAGGCCCACCCGC
GAGCGGGTGTTCCTTCTTCACTGTCCCTTATTCGCACCTGGCGGTGCTCAACGGGAATCCTGCTCTGCGA
GGCTGGCCGGCTACCGCCGGCGTAACAGATGAGGGCAAGCGGATGGCTGATGAAACCAAGCCAACCAGGA
AGGGCAGCCCACCTATCAAGGTGTACTGCCTTCCAGACGAACGAAGAGCGATTGAGGAAAAGGCGGCGGC
GGCCGGCATGAGCCTGTCGGCCTACCTGCTGGCCGTCGGCCAGGGCTACAAAATCACGGGCGTCGTGGAC
TATGAGCACGTCCGCGAGCTGGCCCGCATCAATGGCGACCTGGGCCGCCTGGGCGGCCTGCTGAAACTCT
GGCTCACCGACGACCCGCGCACGGCGCGGTTCGGTGATGCCACGATCCTCGCCCTGCTGGCGAAGATCGA
AGAGAAGCAGGACGAGCTTGGCAAGGTCATGATGGGCGTGGTCCGCCCGAGGGCAGAGCCATGACTTTTT
TAGCCGCTAAAACGGCCGGGGGGTGCGCGTGATTGCCAAGCACGTCCCCATGCGCTCCATCAAGAAGAGC
GACTTCGCGGAGCTGGTGAAGTACATCACCGACGAGCAAGGCAAGACCGAGCGCCTGGGTCACGTGCGCG
TCACGAACTGCGAGGCAAACACCCTGCCCGCTGTCATGGCCGAGGTGATGGCGACCCAGCACGGCAACAC
CCGTTCCGAGGCCGACAAGACCTATCACCTGCTGGTTAGCTTCCGCGCGGGAGAGAAGCCCGACGCGGAG
ACGTTGCGCGCGATTGAGGACCGCATCTGCGCTGGGCTTGGCTTCGCCGAGCATCAGCGCGTCAGTGCCG
TGCATCACGACACCGACAACCTGCACATCCATATCGCCATCAACAAGATTCACCCGACCCGAAACACCAT
CCATGAGCCGTATCGGGCCTACCGCGCCCTCGCTGACCTCTGCGCGACGCTCGAACGGGACTACGGGCTT
GAGCGTGACAATCACGAAACGCGGCAG
