Features (pLannotate 1.2.2; 11 found; start..end, strand, type, name):
      1..69      +  CDS            traI (fragment): TRAI6_ECOLX - Experimental evidence at protein level: Swiss-Prot protein existence level 1. The initiation process of transfer DNA synthesis requires the interaction of at least three plasmid-specific components (TraH, I, and J) at the transfer origin resulting in the assembly of a specialised nucleoprotein complex - the relaxosome. Site- and strand-specific cleavage at the transfer origin is dependent on TraI and TraJ. From Escherichia coli.
     93..482     +  rep_origin     R6K γ ori: γ replication origin from E. coli plasmid R6K; requires the R6K initiator protein pi for replication
    510..955     +  promoter       sacB promoter: sacR; sacB promoter and control region
    956..2374    +  CDS            sacB: SACB_BACSU - Experimental evidence at protein level: Swiss-Prot protein existence level 1. From Bacillus subtilis (strain 168).
   2500..3091    -  mobile_element IS1 (fragment): prokaryotic transposable element IS1
   3246..4436    -  CDS            TcR: tetracycline efflux protein; tet; confers resistance to tetracycline
   4484..4512    -  promoter       tet promoter: E. coli promoter for tetracycline efflux protein gene
   4525..4920    -  CDS            traK: TRAK4_ECOLX - Experimental evidence at protein level: Swiss-Prot protein existence level 1. From Escherichia coli.
   5146..5255    +  oriT           oriT: incP origin of transfer
   5288..5659    +  CDS            traJ: oriT-recognizing protein; traJ
   5697..4       +  CDS            traI (fragment) (across the origin): TRAI6_ECOLX - Experimental evidence at protein level: Swiss-Prot protein existence level 1. The initiation process of transfer DNA synthesis requires the interaction of at least three plasmid-specific components (TraH, I, and J) at the transfer origin resulting in the assembly of a specialised nucleoprotein complex - the relaxosome. Site- and strand-specific cleavage at the transfer origin is dependent on TraI and TraJ. From Escherichia coli.
>Addgene plasmid #43831 | pDMS197 | analyzer sequence | sequence record 59260
CGCGTTTCCGAGAACCGCGCGAACGACATGGAGCGGCACGCGGGCGTGGAAAGCCTGGTCGGCTGGATCG
GCACGATGCGTCCGGCGTAGAGGATCTGAAGATCCAGCAGTTCAACCTGTTGATAGTACGTACTAAGCTC
TCATGTTTCACGTACTAAGCTCTCATGTTTAACGTACTAAGCTCTCATGTTTAACGAACTAAACCCTCAT
GGCTAACGTACTAAGCTCTCATGGCTAACGTACTAAGCTCTCATGTTTCACGTACTAAGCTCTCATGTTT
GAACAATAAAATTAATATAAATCAGCAACTTAAATAGCCTCTAAGGTTTTAAGTTTTATAAGAAAAAAAA
GAATATATAAGGCTTTTAAAGCTTTTAAGGTTTAACGGTTGTGGACAACAAGCCAGGGATGTAACGCACT
GAGAAGCCCTTAGAGCCTCTCAAAGCAATTTTCAGTGACACAGGAACACTTAACGGCTGACATGGGAATT
CTGATCCTTTTTAACCCATCACATATACCTGCCGTTCACTATTATTTAGTGAAATGAGATATTATGATAT
TTTCTGAATTGTGATTAAAAAGGCAACTTTATGCCCATGCAACAGAAACTATAAAAAATACAGAGAATGA
AAAGAAACAGATAGATTTTTTAGTTCTTTAGGCCCGTAGTCTGCAAATCCTTTTATGATTTTCTATCAAA
CAAAAGAGGAAAATAGACCAGTTGCAATCCAAACGAGAGTCTAATAGAATGAGGTCGAAAAGTAAATCGC
GCGGGTTTGTTACTGATAAAGCAGGCAAGACCTAAAATGTGTAAAGGGCAAAGTGTATACTTTGGCGTCA
CCCCTTACATATTTTAGGTCTTTTTTTATTGTGCGTAACTAACTTGCCATCTTCAAACAGGAGGGCTGGA
AGAAGCAGACCGCTAACACAGTACATAAAAAAGGAGACATGAACGATGAACATCAAAAAGTTTGCAAAAC
AAGCAACAGTATTAACCTTTACTACCGCACTGCTGGCAGGAGGCGCAACTCAAGCGTTTGCGAAAGAAAC
GAACCAAAAGCCATATAAGGAAACATACGGCATTTCCCATATTACACGCCATGATATGCTGCAAATCCCT
GAACAGCAAAAAAATGAAAAATATCAAGTTCCTGAGTTCGATTCGTCCACAATTAAAAATATCTCTTCTG
CAAAAGGCCTGGACGTTTGGGACAGCTGGCCATTACAAAACGCTGACGGCACTGTCGCAAACTATCACGG
CTACCACATCGTCTTTGCATTAGCCGGAGATCCTAAAAATGCGGATGACACATCGATTTACATGTTCTAT
CAAAAAGTCGGCGAAACTTCTATTGACAGCTGGAAAAACGCTGGCCGCGTCTTTAAAGACAGCGACAAAT
TCGATGCAAATGATTCTATCCTAAAAGACCAAACACAAGAATGGTCAGGTTCAGCCACATTTACATCTGA
CGGAAAAATCCGTTTATTCTACACTGATTTCTCCGGTAAACATTACGGCAAACAAACACTGACAACTGCA
CAAGTTAACGTATCAGCATCAGACAGCTCTTTGAACATCAACGGTGTAGAGGATTATAAATCAATCTTTG
ACGGTGACGGAAAAACGTATCAAAATGTACAGCAGTTCATCGATGAAGGCAACTACAGCTCAGGCGACAA
CCATACGCTGAGAGATCCTCACTACGTAGAAGATAAAGGCCACAAATACTTAGTATTTGAAGCAAACACT
GGAACTGAAGATGGCTACCAAGGCGAAGAATCTTTATTTAACAAAGCATACTATGGCAAAAGCACATCAT
TCTTCCGTCAAGAAAGTCAAAAACTTCTGCAAAGCGATAAAAAACGCACGGCTGAGTTAGCAAACGGCGC
TCTCGGTATGATTGAGCTAAACGATGATTACACACTGAAAAAAGTGATGAAACCGCTGATTGCATCTAAC
ACAGTAACAGATGAAATTGAACGCGCGAACGTCTTTAAAATGAACGGCAAATGGTATCTGTTCACTGACT
CCCGCGGATCAAAAATGACGATTGACGGCATTACGTCTAACGATATTTACATGCTTGGTTATGTTTCTAA
TTCTTTAACTGGCCCATACAAGCCGCTGAACAAAACTGGCCTTGTGTTAAAAATGGATCTTGATCCTAAC
GATGTAACCTTTACTTACTCACACTTCGCTGTACCTCAAGCGAAAGGAAACAATGTCGTGATTACAAGCT
ATATGACAAACAGAGGATTCTACGCAGACAAACAATCAACGTTTGCGCCCAGCTTCCTGCTGAACATCAA
AGGCAAGAAAACATCTGTTGTCAAAGACAGCATCCTTGAACAAGGACAATTAACAGTTAACAAATAAAAA
CGCAAAAGAAAATGCCGATATCCTATTGGCATTTTCTTTTATTTCTTATCAACATAAAGGTGAATCCCAT
ATGAACTATATAAAAGCAGGCAAATGGCTAACCGTATTCCTAACCTTTTGGTAATGACTCCAACTTATTG
ATAGTGTTTTATGTTCAGATAATGCCCGATGACTTTGTCATGCAGCTCCACCGATTTTGAGAACGACAGC
GACTTCCGTCCCAGCCGTGCCAGGTGCTGCCTCAGATTCAGGTTATGCCGCTCAATTCGCTGCGTATATC
GCTTGCTGATTACGTGCAGCTTTCCCTTCAGGCGGGATTCATACAGCGGCCAGCCATCCGTCATCCATAT
CACCACGTCAAAGGGTGACAGCAGGCTCATAAGACGCCCCAGCGTCGCCATAGTGCGTTCACCGAATACG
TGCGCAACAACCGTCTTCCGGAGACTGTCATACGCGTAAAACAGCCAGCGCTGGCGCGATTTAGCCCCGA
CATAGCCCCACTGTTCGTCCATTTCCGCGCAGACGATGACGTCACTGCCCGGCTGTATGCGCGAGGTTAC
CGACTGCGGCCTGAGTTTTTTAAGTGACGTAAAATCGTGTTGAGGCCAACGCCCATAATGCGGGCTGTTG
CCCGGCATCCAACGCCATTCATGGCCATATCAATGATTTTCTGGTGCGTACCGGGTTGAGAAGCGGTGTA
AGTGAACTGCATGAATTCCCGGGAGAGCTCGATATCGCATGCGGTACCTCTAGAAGAAGCTTGGGATCCA
AGGGTTGGTTTGCGCATTCACAGTTCTCCGCAAGAATTGATTGGCTCCAATTCTTGGAGTGGTGAATCCG
TTAGCGAGGTGCCGCCGGCTTCCATTCAGGTCGAGGTGGCCCGGCTCCATGCACCGCGACGCAACGCGGG
GAGGCAGACAAGGTATAGGGCGGCGCCTACAATCCATGCCAACCCGTTCCATGTGCTCGCCGAGGCGGCA
TAAATCGCCGTGACGATCAGCGGTCCAATGATCGAAGTTAGGCTGGTAAGAGCCGCGAGCGATCCTTGAA
GCTGTCCCTGATGGTCGTCATCTACCTGCCTGGACAGCATGGCCTGCAACGCGGGCATCCCGATGCCGCC
GGAAGCGAGAAGAATCATAATGGGGAAGGCCATCCAGCCTCGCGTCGCGAACGCCAGCAAGACGTAGCCC
AGCGCGTCGGCCGCCATGCCGGCGATAATGGCCTGCTTCTCGCCGAAACGTTTGGTGGCGGGACCAGTGA
CGAAGGCTTGAGCGAGGGCGTGCAAGATTCCGAATACCGCAAGCGACAGGCCGATCATCGTCGCGCTCCA
GCGAAAGCGGTCCTCGCCGAAAATGACCCAGAGCGCTGCCGGCACCTGTCCTACGAGTTGCATGATAAAG
AAGACAGTCATAAGTGCGGCGACGATAGTCATGCCCCGCGCCCACCGGAAGGAGCTGACTGGGTTGAAGG
CTCTCAAGGGCATCGGTCGACGCTCTCCCTTATGCGACTCCTGCATTAGGAAGCAGCCCAGTAGTAGGTT
GAGGCCGTTGAGCACCGCCGCCGCAAGGAATGGTGCATGCAAGGAGATGGCGCCCAACAGTCCCCCGGCC
ACGGGGCCTGCCACCATACCCACGCCGAAACAAGCGCTCATGAGCCCGAAGTGGCGAGCCCGATCTTCCC
CATCGGTGATGTCGGCGATATAGGCGCCAGCAACCGCACCTGTGGCGCCGGTGATGCCGGCCACGATGCG
TCCGGCGTAGAGGATCCACAGGACGGGTGTGGTCGCCATGATCGCGTAGTCGATAGTGGCTCCAAGTAGC
GAAGCGAGCAGGACTGGGCGGCGGCCAAAGCGGTCGGACAGTGCTCCGAGAACGGGTGCGCATAGAAATT
GCATCAACGCATATAGCGCTAGCAGCACGCCATAGTGACTGGCGATGCTGTCGGAATGGACGATATCCCG
CAAGAGGCCCGGCAGTACCGGCATAACCAAGCCTATGCCTACAGCATCCAGGGTGACGGTGCCGAGGATG
ACGATGAGCGCATTGTTAGATTTCATACACGGTGCCTGACTGCGTTAGCAATTTAACTGTGATAAACTAC
CGCATTAAAGCTTATCGATGATAAGCTGTCAAACATGAGAATTGATCCTTTTTGTCCGGTGTTGGGTTGA
AGGTGAAGCCGGTCGGGGCCGCAGCGGGGGCCGGCTTTTCAGCCTTGCCCCCCTGCTTCGGCCGCCGTGG
CTCCGGCGTCTTGGGTGCCGGCGCGGGTTCCGCAGCCTTGGCCTGCGGTGCGGGCACATCGGCGGGCTTG
GCCTTGATGTGCCGCCTGGCGTGCGAGCGGAACGTCTCGTAGGAGAACTTGACCTTCCCCGTTTCCCGCA
TGTGCTCCCAAATGGTGACGAGCGCATAGCCGGACGCTAACGCCGCCTCGACATCCGCCCTCACCGCCAG
GAACGCAACCGCAGCCTCATCACGCCGGCGCTTCTTGGCCGCGCGGGATTCAACCCACTCGGCCAGCTCG
TCGGTGTAGCTCTTTGGCATCGTCTCTCGCCTGTCCCCTCAGTTCAGTAATTTCCTGCATTTGCCTGTTT
CCAGTCGGTAGATATTCCACAAAACAGCAGGGAAGCAGCGCTTTTCCGCTGCATAACCCTGCTTCGGGGT
CATTATAGCGATTTTTTCGGTATATCCATCCTTTTTCGCACGATATACAGGATTTTGCCAAAGGGTTCGT
GTAGACTTTCCTTGGTGTATCCAACGGCGTCAGCCGGGCAGGATAGGTGAAGTAGGCCCACCCGCGAGCG
GGTGTTCCTTCTTCACTGTCCCTTATTCGCACCTGGCGGTGCTCAACGGGAATCCTGCTCTGCGAGGCTG
GCCGGCTACCGCCGGCGTAACAGATGAGGGCAAGCGGATGGCTGATGAAACCAAGCCAACCAGGAAGGGC
AGCCCACCTATCAAGGTGTACTGCCTTCCAGACGAACGAAGAGCGATTGAGGAAAAGGCGGCGGCGGCCG
GCATGAGCCTGTCGGCCTACCTGCTGGCCGTCGGCCAGGGCTACAAAATCACGGGCGTCGTGGACTATGA
GCACGTCCGCGAGCTGGCCCGCATCAATGGCGACCTGGGCCGCCTGGGCGGCCTGCTGAAACTCTGGCTC
ACCGACGACCCGCGCACGGCGCGGTTCGGTGATGCCACGATCCTCGCCCTGCTGGCGAAGATCGAAGAGA
AGCAGGACGAGCTTGGCAAGGTCATGATGGGCGTGGTCCGCCCGAGGGCAGAGCCATGACTTTTTTAGCC
GCTAAAACGGCCGGGGGGTGCGCGTGATTGCCAAGCACGTCCCCATGCGCTCCATCAAGAAGAGCGACTT
CGCGGAGCTGGTGAAGTACATCACCGACGAGCAAGGCAAGACCGAGCGCCTGGGTCACGTGCGCGTCACG
AACTGCGAGGCAAACACCCTGCCCGCTGTCATGGCCGAGGTGATGGCGACCCAGCACGGCAACACCCGTT
CCGAGGCCGACAAGACCTATCACCTGCTGGTTAGCTTCCGCGCGGGAGAGAAGCCCGACGCGGAGACGTT
GCGCGCGATTGAGGACCGCATCTGCGCTGGGCTTGGCTTCGCCGAGCATCAGCGCGTCAGTGCCGTGCAT
CACGACACCGACAACCTGCACATCCATATCGCCATCAACAAGATTCACCCGACCCGAAACACCATCCATG
AGCCGTATCGGGCCTACCGCGCCCTCGCTGACCTCTGCGCGACGCTCGAACGGGACTACGGGCTTGAGCG
TGACAATCACGAAACGCGGCAGCGCGTTTCCGAGAACCG
