>Addgene plasmid #43831 | pDMS197 | addgene partial sequence | sequence record 59738 | Tet-F 5'-GGCAGGTAGATGACGACCAT-3'
ACTTCGATCATTGGACCGCTGATCGTCACGGCGATTTATGCCGCCTCGGCGAGCACATGGAACGGGTTGG
CATGGATTGTAGGCGCCGCCCTATACCTTGTCTGCCTCCCCGCGTTGCGTCGCGGTGCATGGAGCCGGGC
CACCTCGACCTGAATGGAAGCCGGCGGCACCTCGCTAACGGATTCACCACTCCAAGAATTGGAGCCAATC
AATTCTTGCGGAGAACTGTGAATGCGCAAACCAACCCTTGGATCCCAAGCTTCTTCTAGAGGTACCGCAT
GCGATATCGAGCTCTCCCGGGAATTCATGCAGTTCACTTACACCGCTTCTCAACCCGGTACGCACCAGAA
AATCATTGATATGGCCATGAATGGCGTTGGATGCCGGGCAACAGCCCGCATTATGGGCGTTGGCCTCAAC
ACGATTTTACGTCACTTAAAAAACTCAGGCCGCAGTCGGTAACCTCGCGCATACAGCCGGGCAGTGACGT
CATCGTCTGCGCGGAAATGGACGAACAGTGGGGCTATGTCGGGGCTAAATCGCGCCAGCGCTGGCTGTTT
TACGCGTATGACAGTCTCCGGAAGACGGTTGTTGCGCACGTATTCGGTGAACGCACTATGGCGACGCTGG
GGCGTCTTATGAGCCTGCTGTCACCCTTTGACGTGGTGATATGGATGACGGATGGCTGGCCGCTGTATGA
ATCCCGCCTGAAGGGAAAGCTGCACGTAATCAGCAAGCGATATACGCAGCGAATTGAGCGGCATAACCTG
AATCTGAGGCAGCACCTGGCACGGCTGGGACGGAAGTCGCTGTCGTTCTCAAAATCGGTGGAGCTGCATG
ACAAAGTCATCGGGCATTATCTGAACATAAAACACTATCAATA
